>Addgene plasmid #158892 | JGI_017977 | depositor full sequence | sequence record 306748 | JGI_017977 sequence 6327 bps
CTCGAGCACCACCACCACCACCACTGAGATCCGGCTGCTAACAAAGCCCGAAAGGAAGCTGAGTTGGCTG
CTGCCACCGCTGAGCAATAACTAGCATAACCCCTTGGGGCCTCTAAACGGGTCTTGAGGGGTTTTTTGCT
GAAAGGAGGAACTATATCCGGATTGGCGAATGGG
[124 nt withheld, positions 175-298]
C
[91 nt withheld, positions 300-390]
A
[49 nt withheld, positions 392-440]
CCTTTGACGTTGGAGTCCACGTTCTTT
[37 nt withheld, positions 468-504]
ACCCTATCTCGGTCTATTCTTTTGATTTATAAGGGATTTTGCCGATTTCGGCCTATTGGTTAAAAAATGA
GCTGATTTAACAAAAATTTAACGCGAATTTTAACAAAATATTAACGTTTACAATTTCAGGTGGCACTTTT
CGGGGAAATGTGCGCGGAACCCCTATTTGTTTATTTTTCTAAATACATTCAAATATGTATCCGCTCATGA
ATTAATTCTTAGAAAAACTCATCGAGCATCAAATGAAACTGCAATTTATTCATATCAGGATTATCAATAC
CATATTTTTGAAAAAGCCGTTTCTGTAATGAAGGAGAAAACTCACCGAGGCAGTTCCATAGGATGGCAAG
ATCCTGGTATCGGTCTGCGATTCCGACTCGTCCAACATCAATACAACCTATTAATTTCCCCTCGTCAAAA
ATAAGGTTATCAAGTGAGAAATCACCATGAGTGACGACTGAATCCGGTGAGAATGGCAAAAGTTTATGCA
TTTCTTTCCAGACTTGTTCAACAGGCCAGCCATTACGCTCGTCATCAAAATCACTCGCATCAACCAAACC
GTTATTCATTCGTGATTGCGCCTGAGCGAGACGAAATACGCGATCGCTGTTAAAAGGACAATTACAAACA
GGAATCGAATGCAACCGGCGCAGGAACACTGCCAGCGCATCAACAATATTTTCACCTGAATCAGGATATT
CTTCTAATACCTGGAATGCTGTTTTCCCGGGGATCGCAGTGGTGAGTAACCATGCATCATCAGGAGTACG
GATAAAATGCTTGATGGTCGGAAGAGGCATAAATTCCGTCAGCCAGTTTAGTCTGACCATCTCATCTGTA
ACATCATTGGCAACGCTACCTTTGCCATGTTTCAGAAACAACTCTGGCGCATCGGGCTTCCCATACAATC
GATAGATTGTCGCACCTGATTGCCCGACATTATCGCGAGCCCATTTATACCCATATAAATCAGCATCCAT
GTTGGAATTTAATCGCGGCCTAGAGCAAGACGTTTCCCGTTGAATATGGCTCATAACACCCCTTGTATTA
CTGTTTATGTAAGCAGACAGTTTTATTGTTCATGACCAAAATCCCTTAACGTGAGTTTTCGTTCCACTGA
GCGTCAGACCCCGTAGAAAAGATCAAAGGATCTTCTTGAGATCCTTTTTTTCTGCGCGTAATCTGCTGCT
TGCAAACAAAAAAACCACCGCTACCAGCGGTGGTTTGTTTGCCGGATCAAGAGCTACCAACTCTTTTTCC
GAAGGTAACTGGCTTCAGCAGAGCGCAGATACCAAATACTGTCCTTCTAGTGTAGCCGTAGTTAGGCCAC
CACTTCAAGAACTCTGTAGCACCGCCTACATACCTCGCTCTGCTAATCCTGTTACCAGTGGCTGCTGCCA
GTGGCGATAAGTCGTGTCTTACCGGGTTGGACTCAAGACGATAGTTACCGGATAAGGCGCAGCGGTCGGG
CTGAACGGGGGGTTCGTGCACACAGCCCAGCTTGGAGCGAACGACCTACACCGAACTGAGATACCTACAG
CGTGAGCTATGAGAAAGCGCCACGCTTCCCGAAGGGAGAAAGGCGGACAGGTATCCGGTAAGCGGCAGGG
TCGGAACAGGAGAGCGCACGAGGGAGCTTCCAGGGGGAAACGCCTGGTATCTTTATAGTCCTGTCGGGTT
TCGCCACCTCTGACTTGAGCGTCGATTTTTGTGATGCTCGTCAGGGGGGCGGAGCCTATGGAAAAACGCC
AGCAACGCGGCCTTTTTACGGTTCCTGGCCTTTTGCTGGCCTTTTGCTCACATGTTCTTTCCTGCGTTAT
CCCCTGATTCTGTGGATAACCGTATTACCGCCTTTGAGTGAGCTGATACCGCTCGCCGCAGCCGAACGAC
CGAGCGCAGCGAGTCAGTGAGCGAGGAAGCGGAAGAGCGCCTGATGCGGTATTTTCTCCTTACGCATCTG
TGCGGTATTTCACACCGCATATATGGTGCACTCTCAGTACAATCTGCTCTGATGCCGCATAGTTAAGCCA
GTATACACTCCGCTATCGCTACGTGACTGGGTCATGGCTGCGCCCCGACACCCGCCAACACCCGCTGACG
CGCCCTGACGGGCTTGTCTGCTCCCGGCATCCGCTTACAGACAAGCTGTGACCGTCTCCGGGAGCTGCAT
GTGTCAGAGGTTTTCACCGTCATCACCGAAACGCGCGAGGCAGCTGCGGTAAAGCTCATCAGCGTGGTCG
TGAAGCGATTCACAGATGTCTGCCTGTTCATCCGCGTCCAGCTCGTTGAGTTTCTCCAGAAGCGTTAATG
TCTGGCTTCTGATAAAGCGGGCCATGTTAAGGGCGGTTTTTTCCTGTTTGGTCACTGATGCCTCCGTGTA
AGGGGGATTTCTGTTCATGGGGGTAATGATACCGATGAAACGAGAGAGGATGCTCACGATACGGGTTACT
GATGATGAACATGCCCGGTTACTGGAACGTTGTGAGGGTAAACAACTGGCGGTATGGATGCGGCGGGACC
AGAGAAAAATCACTCAGGGTCAATGCCAGCGCTTCGTTAATACAGATGTAGGTGTTCCACAGGGTAGCCA
GCAGCATCCTGCGATGCAGATCCGGAACATAATGGTGCAGGGCGCTGACTTCCGCGTTTCCAGACTTTAC
GAAACACGGAAACCGAAGACCATTCATGTTGTTGCTCAGGTCGCAGACGTTTTGCAGCAGCAGTCGCTTC
ACGTTCGCTCGCGTATCGGTGATTCATTCTGCTAACCAGTAAGGCAACCCCGCCAGCCTAGCCGGGTCCT
CAACGACAGGAGCACGATCATGCGCACCCGTGGGGCCGCCATGCCGGCGATAATGGCCTGCTTCTCGCCG
AAACGTTTGGTGGCGGGACCAGTGACGAAGGCTTGAGCGAGGGCGTGCAAGATTCCGAATACCGCAAGCG
ACAGGCCGATCATCGTCGCGCTCCAGCGAAAGCGGTCCTCGCCGAAAATGACCCAGAGCGCTGCCGGCAC
CTGTCCTACGAGTTGCATGATAAAGAAGACAGTCATAAGTGCGGCGACGATAGTCATGCCCCGCGCCCAC
CGGAAGGAGCTGACTGGGTTGAAGGCTCTCAAGGGCATCGGTCGAGATCCCGGTGCCTAATGAGTGAGCT
AACTTACATTAATTGCGTTGCGCTCACTGCCCGCTTTCCAGTCGGGAAACCTGTCGTGCCAGCTGCATTA
ATGAATCGGCCAACGCGCGGGGAGAGGCGGTTTGCGTATTGGGCGCCAGGGTGGTTTTTCTTTTCACCAG
TGAGACGGGCAACAGCTGATTGCCCTTCACCGCCTGGCCCTGAGAGAGTTGCAGCAAGCGGTCCACGCTG
GTTTGCCCCAGCAGGCGAAAATCCTGTTTGATGGTGGTTAACGGCGGGATATAACATGAGCTGTCTTCGG
TATCGTCGTATCCCACTACCGAGATATCCGCACCAACGCGCAGCCCGGACTCGGTAATGGCGCGCATTGC
GCCCAGCGCCATCTGATCGTTGGCAACCAGCATCGCAGTGGGAACGATGCCCTCATTCAGCATTTGCATG
GTTTGTTGAAAACCGGACATGGCACTCCAGTCGCCTTCCCGTTCCGCTATCGGCTGAATTTGATTGCGAG
TGAGATATTTATGCCAGCCAGCCAGACGCAGACGCGCCGAGACAGAACTTAATGGGCCCGCTAACAGCGC
GATTTGCTGGTGACCCAATGCGACCAGATGCTCCACGCCCAGTCGCGTACCGTCTTCATGGGAGAAAATA
ATACTGTTGATGGGTGTCTGGTCAGAGACATCAAGAAATAACGCCGGAACATTAGTGCAGGCAGCTTCCA
CAGCAATGGCATCCTGGTCATCCAGCGGATAGTTAATGATCAGCCCACTGACGCGTTGCGCGAGAAGATT
GTGCACCGCCGCTTTACAGGCTTCGACGCCGCTTCGTTCTACCATCGACACCACCACGCTGGCACCCAGT
TGATCGGCGCGAGATTTAATCGCCGCGACAATTTGCGACGGCGCGTGCAGGGCCAGACTGGAGGTGGCAA
CGCCAATCAGCAACGACTGTTTGCCCGCCAGTTGTTGTGCCACGCGGTTGGGAATGTAATTCAGCTCCGC
CATCGCCGCTTCCACTTTTTCCCGCGTTTTCGCAGAAACGTGGCTGGCCTGGTTCACCACGCGGGAAACG
GTCTGATAAGAGACACCGGCATACTCTGCGACATCGTATAACGTTACTGGTTTCACATTCACCACCCTGA
ATTGACTCTCTTCCGGGCGCTATCATGCCATACCGCGAAAGGTTTTGCGCCATTCGATGGTGTCCGGGAT
CTCGACGCTCTCCCTTATGCGACTCCTGCATTAGGAAGCAGCCCAGTAGTAGGTTGAGGCCGTTGAGCAC
CGCCGCCGCAAGGAATGGTGCATGCAAGGAGATGGCGCCCAACAGTCCCCCGGCCACGGGGCCTGCCACC
ATACCCACGCCGAAACAAGCGCTCATGAGCCCGAAGTGGCGAGCCCGATCTTCCCCATCGGTGATGTCGG
CGATATAGGCGCCAGCAACCGCACCTGTGGCGCCGGTGATGCCGGCCACGATGCGTCCGGCGTAGAGGAT
CGAGATCTCGATCCCGCGAAATTAATACGACTCACTATAGGGGAATTGTGAGCGGATAACAATTCCCCTC
TAGAAATAATTTTGTTTAACTTTAAGAAGGAGATATACCCTCGAGCACCACCACCACCACCACTGAGATC
CGGCTGCTAACAAAGCCCGAAAGGAAGCATGAAGGGCTGCGCGGTGTCAAATAACTTTCAGTATCAGTTC
AATGATGTAGCCATTGTTAGTATAGAAGCATGTGACGCGCCAGTGGTGGTTACTAGTGCTGCCATCGACG
AAGCCTTGGCGCCATTTCTTGAACGCGTTGGCGCCGAAACTGGTTTACTGCAGAAATTGGCAGGTATTGA
AGAGAGGCGCCAGTGGCCCGACGATATTAGTTTCATTGAAGCGTCTGCCTTGGCAGGAGAGAAGGCCATC
GCGGCAAGTGGTATTGACCCGAGCCGCATTGGCATGATAAGCAATACGTCTGTTTGCCGGGATCGTCTGG
AGCCGTCTTCGGCTGTTAGCGTGCACGACCGCCTTGGACTCTCACCTCACTGCATTAACTTTGACCTGTC
CAACGCGTGTCTGGGCTTTGTGAACGCTATGCATCTTGCCGGGACTCTTATTGAATCCGGGCAGATTGAA
TATGCACTGATTGTGGACGGCGAAGGTACGAGGGAAATCCAACAGAATACCATAAATCGGCTGCTTGATG
AACACAGCTCTATGGCGGATCTGTTTTCCAATTTTGCGTCCCTGACATTAGGCTCTGGGAGCGCAGCCAT
GATCTTAGGTCGCCATTCAACTAATCCGGGCAGTCATCGTCTGGGTCGGGGCGAGTTCCGAGCAGCAACA
GAACATCATGATTTATGCGTAGGTTCCCTCGAAAGTATGCGGACGGATACGCGTGCGTTGCTTGAAGCGG
GGACCCAGTTGGGTAAGATATGTTGGGACCAGGCCGACTCTGATGACTGGGGTGATATGGATAGATACAT
TATACACCAAGTAAGTCGTGTTCATACTGCCGCGATGGTGGAGATCCTGGGGATTGACCACAAGAGAGTG
CCGTTGACTTTCCCAAAATATGGTAACATAGGCCCTGCAGCAGTTCCATTTACCCTGGCAAAAGAAGCTG
AAACTTTAAATGAAGGTGATCGGGTACTGTTAGTCGGCGTTGGTAGTGGTCTGAATGCTGCTTTTCTGGA
AATTACGTGGTGA
Features (pLannotate 1.2.2; 20 found; start..end, strand, type, name):
      7..24      +  CDS            9xHis (fragment): 9xHis affinity tag
     34..83      +  CDS            SET1 (fragment): solubility-enhancement tag derived from T7 phage gene 10B
     91..138     +  terminator     T7 terminator: transcription terminator for bacteriophage T7 RNA polymerase
    175..630     +  rep_origin     f1 ori (sequence partly withheld): f1 bacteriophage origin of replication; arrow indicates direction of (+) strand synthesis
    657..714     +  promoter       AmpR promoter (fragment): bla
    723..1538    -  CDS            KanR: aminoglycoside phosphotransferase; aph(3')-Ia; confers resistance to kanamycin in bacteria or G418 (Geneticin®) in eukaryotes
   1660..2248    +  rep_origin     ori: high-copy-number ColE1/pMB1/pBR322/pUC origin of replication
   2434..2576    -  misc_feature   bom: basis of mobility region from pBR322
   2678..2869    -  CDS            rop: Rop protein, which maintains plasmids at low copy number; rop
   2886..3266    +  CDS            YPB1_ECOLX: Protein predicted: Swiss-Prot protein existence level 4. From Escherichia coli.
   3338..3629    -  CDS            TcR (fragment): tetracycline efflux protein; tet; confers resistance to tetracycline
   3644..3665    -  protein_bind   CAP binding site: CAP binding activates transcription in the presence of cAMP. E. coli catabolite activator protein
   3678..4760    -  CDS            lacI: lac repressor; lacI; The lac repressor binds to the lac operator to inhibit transcription in E. coli. This inhibition can be relieved by adding lactose or isopropyl-β-D-thiogalactopyranoside (IPTG).
   4761..4838    -  promoter       lacI promoter: lacI
   4846..5125    -  CDS            TcR (fragment): tetracycline efflux protein; tet; confers resistance to tetracycline
   5147..5165    +  promoter       T7 promoter: promoter for bacteriophage T7 RNA polymerase
   5166..5190    +  protein_bind   lac operator: The lac repressor binds to the lac operator to inhibit transcription in E. coli. This inhibition can be relieved by adding lactose or isopropyl-β-D-thiogalactopyranoside (IPTG). lac repressor encoded by lacI
   5205..5227    +  RBS            RBS: efficient ribosome binding site from bacteriophage T7 gene 10 (Olins and Rangwala, 1989)
   5240..5257    +  CDS            9xHis (fragment): 9xHis affinity tag
   5267..5292    +  CDS            SET1 (fragment): solubility-enhancement tag derived from T7 phage gene 10B
