>Addgene plasmid #158892 | JGI_017977 | addgene full sequence | sequence record 317611 | Addgene NGS Result
GGAATTGTGAGCGGATAACAATTCCCCTCTAGAAATAATTTTGTTTAACTTTAAGAAGGAGATATACCAT
GGGCAGCAGCCATCATCATCATCATCACAGCAGCGGCCTGGTGCCGCGCGGCAGCCATATGAAGGGCTGC
GCGGTGTCAAATAACTTTCAGTATCAGTTCAATGATGTAGCCATTGTTAGTATAGAAGCATGTGACGCGC
CAGTGGTGGTTACTAGTGCTGCCATCGACGAAGCCTTGGCGCCATTTCTTGAACGCGTTGGCGCCGAAAC
TGGTTTACTGCAGAAATTGGCAGGTATTGAAGAGAGGCGCCAGTGGCCCGACGATATTAGTTTCATTGAA
GCGTCTGCCTTGGCAGGAGAGAAGGCCATCGCGGCAAGTGGTATTGACCCGAGCCGCATTGGCATGATAA
GCAATACGTCTGTTTGCCGGGATCGTCTGGAGCCGTCTTCGGCTGTTAGCGTGCACGACCGCCTTGGACT
CTCACCTCACTGCATTAACTTTGACCTGTCCAACGCGTGTCTGGGCTTTGTGAACGCTATGCATCTTGCC
GGGACTCTTATTGAATCCGGGCAGATTGAATATGCACTGATTGTGGACGGCGAAGGTACGAGGGAAATCC
AACAGAATACCATAAATCGGCTGCTTGATGAACACAGCTCTATGGCGGATCTGTTTTCCAATTTTGCGTC
CCTGACATTAGGCTCTGGGAGCGCAGCCATGATCTTAGGTCGCCATTCAACTAATCCGGGCAGTCATCGT
CTGGGTCGGGGCGAGTTCCGAGCAGCAACAGAACATCATGATTTATGCGTAGGTTCCCTCGAAAGTATGC
GGACGGATACGCGTGCGTTGCTTGAAGCGGGGACCCAGTTGGGTAAGATATGTTGGGACCAGGCCGACTC
TGATGACTGGGGTGATATGGATAGATACATTATACACCAAGTAAGTCGTGTTCATACTGCCGCGATGGTG
GAGATCCTGGGGATTGACCACAAGAGAGTGCCGTTGACTTTCCCAAAATATGGTAACATAGGCCCTGCAG
CAGTTCCATTTACCCTGGCAAAAGAAGCTGAAACTTTAAATGAAGGTGATCGGGTACTGTTAGTCGGCGT
TGGTAGTGGTCTGAATGCTGCTTTTCTGGAAATTACGTGGTGACTCGAGCACCACCACCACCACCACTGA
GATCCGGCTGCTAACAAAGCCCGAAAGGAAGCTGAGTTGGCTGCTGCCACCGCTGAGCAATAACTAGCAT
AACCCCTTGGGGCCTCTAAACGGGTCTTGAGGGGTTTTTTGCTGAAAGGAGGAACTATATCCGGATTGGC
GAATGGG
[124 nt withheld, positions 1338-1461]
C
[91 nt withheld, positions 1463-1553]
A
[49 nt withheld, positions 1555-1603]
CCTTTGACGTTGGAGTCCACGTTCTTT
[37 nt withheld, positions 1631-1667]
ACCCTATCTCGGTCTATTCTTTTGATTTATAAGGGATTTTGCCGATTTCGGCCTATTGGTTAAAAAATGA
GCTGATTTAACAAAAATTTAACGCGAATTTTAACAAAATATTAACGCTTACAATTTAGGTGGCACTTTTC
GGGGAAATGTGCGCGGAACCCCTATTTGTTTATTTTTCTAAATACATTCAAATATGTATCCGCTCATGAA
TTAATTCTTAGAAAAACTCATCGAGCATCAAATGAAACTGCAATTTATTCATATCAGGATTATCAATACC
ATATTTTTGAAAAAGCCGTTTCTGTAATGAAGGAGAAAACTCACCGAGGCAGTTCCATAGGATGGCAAGA
TCCTGGTATCGGTCTGCGATTCCGACTCGTCCAACATCAATACAACCTATTAATTTCCCCTCGTCAAAAA
TAAGGTTATCAAGTGAGAAATCACCATGAGTGACGACTGAATCCGGTGAGAATGGCAAAAGTTTATGCAT
TTCTTTCCAGACTTGTTCAACAGGCCAGCCATTACGCTCGTCATCAAAATCACTCGCATCAACCAAACCG
TTATTCATTCGTGATTGCGCCTGAGCGAGACGAAATACGCGATCGCTGTTAAAAGGACAATTACAAACAG
GAATCGAATGCAACCGGCGCAGGAACACTGCCAGCGCATCAACAATATTTTCACCTGAATCAGGATATTC
TTCTAATACCTGGAATGCTGTTTTCCCGGGGATCGCAGTGGTGAGTAACCATGCATCATCAGGAGTACGG
ATAAAATGCTTGATGGTCGGAAGAGGCATAAATTCCGTCAGCCAGTTTAGTCTGACCATCTCATCTGTAA
CATCATTGGCAACGCTACCTTTGCCATGTTTCAGAAACAACTCTGGCGCATCGGGCTTCCCATACAATCG
ATAGATTGTCGCACCTGATTGCCCGACATTATCGCGAGCCCATTTATACCCATATAAATCAGCATCCATG
TTGGAATTTAATCGCGGCCTAGAGCAAGACGTTTCCCGTTGAATATGGCTCATAACACCCCTTGTATTAC
TGTTTATGTAAGCAGACAGTTTTATTGTTCATGACCAAAATCCCTTAACGTGAGTTTTCGTTCCACTGAG
CGTCAGACCCCGTAGAAAAGATCAAAGGATCTTCTTGAGATCCTTTTTTTCTGCGCGTAATCTGCTGCTT
GCAAACAAAAAAACCACCGCTACCAGCGGTGGTTTGTTTGCCGGATCAAGAGCTACCAACTCTTTTTCCG
AAGGTAACTGGCTTCAGCAGAGCGCAGATACCAAATACTGTCCTTCTAGTGTAGCCGTAGTTAGGCCACC
ACTTCAAGAACTCTGTAGCACCGCCTACATACCTCGCTCTGCTAATCCTGTTACCAGTGGCTGCTGCCAG
TGGCGATAAGTCGTGTCTTACCGGGTTGGACTCAAGACGATAGTTACCGGATAAGGCGCAGCGGTCGGGC
TGAACGGGGGGTTCGTGCACACAGCCCAGCTTGGAGCGAACGACCTACACCGAACTGAGATACCTACAGC
GTGAGCTATGAGAAAGCGCCACGCTTCCCGAAGGGAGAAAGGCGGACAGGTATCCGGTAAGCGGCAGGGT
CGGAACAGGAGAGCGCACGAGGGAGCTTCCAGGGGGAAACGCCTGGTATCTTTATAGTCCTGTCGGGTTT
CGCCACCTCTGACTTGAGCGTCGATTTTTGTGATGCTCGTCAGGGGGGCGGAGCCTATGGAAAAACGCCA
GCAACGCGGCCTTTTTACGGTTCCTGGCCTTTTGCTGGCCTTTTGCTCACATGTTCTTTCCTGCGTTATC
CCCTGATTCTGTGGATAACCGTATTACCGCCTTTGAGTGAGCTGATACCGCTCGCCGCAGCCGAACGACC
GAGCGCAGCGAGTCAGTGAGCGAGGAAGCGGAAGAGCGCCTGATGCGGTATTTTCTCCTTACGCATCTGT
GCGGTATTTCACACCGCAATGGTGCACTCTCAGTACAATCTGCTCTGATGCCGCATAGTTAAGCCAGTAT
ACACTCCGCTATCGCTACGTGACTGGGTCATGGCTGCGCCCCGACACCCGCCAACACCCGCTGACGCGCC
CTGACGGGCTTGTCTGCTCCCGGCATCCGCTTACAGACAAGCTGTGACCGTCTCCGGGAGCTGCATGTGT
CAGAGGTTTTCACCGTCATCACCGAAACGCGCGAGGCAGCTGCGGTAAAGCTCATCAGCGTGGTCGTGAA
GCGATTCACAGATGTCTGCCTGTTCATCCGCGTCCAGCTCGTTGAGTTTCTCCAGAAGCGTTAATGTCTG
GCTTCTGATAAAGCGGGCCATGTTAAGGGCGGTTTTTTCCTGTTTGGTCACTGATGCCTCCGTGTAAGGG
GGATTTCTGTTCATGGGGGTAATGATACCGATGAAACGAGAGAGGATGCTCACGATACGGGTTACTGATG
ATGAACATGCCCGGTTACTGGAACGTTGTGAGGGTAAACAACTGGCGGTATGGATGCGGCGGGACCAGAG
AAAAATCACTCAGGGTCAATGCCAGCGCTTCGTTAATACAGATGTAGGTGTTCCACAGGGTAGCCAGCAG
CATCCTGCGATGCAGATCCGGAACATAATGGTGCAGGGCGCTGACTTCCGCGTTTCCAGACTTTACGAAA
CACGGAAACCGAAGACCATTCATGTTGTTGCTCAGGTCGCAGACGTTTTGCAGCAGCAGTCGCTTCACGT
TCGCTCGCGTATCGGTGATTCATTCTGCTAACCAGTAAGGCAACCCCGCCAGCCTAGCCGGGTCCTCAAC
GACAGGAGCACGATCATGCGCACCCGTGGGGCCGCCATGCCGGCGATAATGGCCTGCTTCTCGCCGAAAC
GTTTGGTGGCGGGACCAGTGACGAAGGCTTGAGCGAGGGCGTGCAAGATTCCGAATACCGCAAGCGACAG
GCCGATCATCGTCGCGCTCCAGCGAAAGCGGTCCTCGCCGAAAATGACCCAGAGCGCTGCCGGCACCTGT
CCTACGAGTTGCATGATAAAGAAGACAGTCATAAGTGCGGCGACGATAGTCATGCCCCGCGCCCACCGGA
AGGAGCTGACTGGGTTGAAGGCTCTCAAGGGCATCGGTCGAGATCCCGGTGCCTAATGAGTGAGCTAACT
TACATTAATTGCGTTGCGCTCACTGCCCGCTTTCCAGTCGGGAAACCTGTCGTGCCAGCTGCATTAATGA
ATCGGCCAACGCGCGGGGAGAGGCGGTTTGCGTATTGGGCGCCAGGGTGGTTTTTCTTTTCACCAGTGAG
ACGGGCAACAGCTGATTGCCCTTCACCGCCTGGCCCTGAGAGAGTTGCAGCAAGCGGTCCACGCTGGTTT
GCCCCAGCAGGCGAAAATCCTGTTTGATGGTGGTTAACGGCGGGATATAACATGAGCTGTCTTCGGTATC
GTCGTATCCCACTACCGAGATATCCGCACCAACGCGCAGCCCGGACTCGGTAATGGCGCGCATTGCGCCC
AGCGCCATCTGATCGTTGGCAACCAGCATCGCAGTGGGAACGATGCCCTCATTCAGCATTTGCATGGTTT
GTTGAAAACCGGACATGGCACTCCAGTCGCCTTCCCGTTCCGCTATCGGCTGAATTTGATTGCGAGTGAG
ATATTTATGCCAGCCAGCCAGACGCAGACGCGCCGAGACAGAACTTAATGGGCCCGCTAACAGCGCGATT
TGCTGGTGACCCAATGCGACCAGATGCTCCACGCCCAGTCGCGTACCGTCTTCATGGGAGAAAATAATAC
TGTTGATGGGTGTCTGGTCAGAGACATCAAGAAATAACGCCGGAACATTAGTGCAGGCAGCTTCCACAGC
AATGGCATCCTGGTCATCCAGCGGATAGTTAATGATCAGCCCACTGACGCGTTGCGCGAGAAGATTGTGC
ACCGCCGCTTTACAGGCTTCGACGCCGCTTCGTTCTACCATCGACACCACCACGCTGGCACCCAGTTGAT
CGGCGCGAGATTTAATCGCCGCGACAATTTGCGACGGCGCGTGCAGGGCCAGACTGGAGGTGGCAACGCC
AATCAGCAACGACTGTTTGCCCGCCAGTTGTTGTGCCACGCGGTTGGGAATGTAATTCAGCTCCGCCATC
GCCGCTTCCACTTTTTCCCGCGTTTTCGCAGAAACGTGGCTGGCCTGGTTCACCACGCGGGAAACGGTCT
GATAAGAGACACCGGCATACTCTGCGACATCGTATAACGTTACTGGTTTCACATTCACCACCCTGAATTG
ACTCTCTTCCGGGCGCTATCATGCCATACCGCGAAAGGTTTTGCGCCATTCGATGGTGTCCGGGATCTCG
ACGCTCTCCCTTATGCGACTCCTGCATTAGGAAGCAGCCCAGTAGTAGGTTGAGGCCGTTGAGCACCGCC
GCCGCAAGGAATGGTGCATGCAAGGAGATGGCGCCCAACAGTCCCCCGGCCACGGGGCCTGCCACCATAC
CCACGCCGAAACAAGCGCTCATGAGCCCGAAGTGGCGAGCCCGATCTTCCCCATCGGTGATGTCGGCGAT
ATAGGCGCCAGCAACCGCACCTGTGGCGCCGGTGATGCCGGCCACGATGCGTCCGGCGTAGAGGATCGAG
ATCTCGATCCCGCGAAATTAATACGACTCACTATAGG
Features (pLannotate 1.2.2; 20 found; start..end, strand, type, name):
      1..25      +  protein_bind   lac operator: The lac repressor binds to the lac operator to inhibit transcription in E. coli. This inhibition can be relieved by adding lactose or isopropyl-β-D-thiogalactopyranoside (IPTG). lac repressor encoded by lacI
     40..62      +  RBS            RBS: efficient ribosome binding site from bacteriophage T7 gene 10 (Olins and Rangwala, 1989)
     81..97      +  CDS            capTEV™ (fragment): composite tag for in vivo biotinylation, TEV protease cleavage, and 6xHis tagging
    108..125     +  CDS            thrombin site: thrombin recognition and cleavage site
   1170..1187    +  CDS            9xHis (fragment): 9xHis affinity tag
   1197..1246    +  CDS            SET1 (fragment): solubility-enhancement tag derived from T7 phage gene 10B
   1254..1301    +  terminator     T7 terminator: transcription terminator for bacteriophage T7 RNA polymerase
   1338..1766    +  rep_origin     f1 ori (sequence partly withheld): f1 bacteriophage origin of replication; arrow indicates direction of (+) strand synthesis
   1819..1876    +  promoter       AmpR promoter (fragment): bla
   1885..2700    -  CDS            KanR: aminoglycoside phosphotransferase; aph(3')-Ia; confers resistance to kanamycin in bacteria or G418 (Geneticin®) in eukaryotes
   2822..3410    +  rep_origin     ori: high-copy-number ColE1/pMB1/pBR322/pUC origin of replication
   3596..3735    -  misc_feature   bom: basis of mobility region from pBR322
   3837..4028    -  CDS            rop: Rop protein, which maintains plasmids at low copy number; rop
   4045..4425    +  CDS            YPB1_ECOLX: Protein predicted: Swiss-Prot protein existence level 4. From Escherichia coli.
   4497..4788    -  CDS            TcR (fragment): tetracycline efflux protein; tet; confers resistance to tetracycline
   4803..4824    -  protein_bind   CAP binding site: CAP binding activates transcription in the presence of cAMP. E. coli catabolite activator protein
   4837..5919    -  CDS            lacI: lac repressor; lacI; The lac repressor binds to the lac operator to inhibit transcription in E. coli. This inhibition can be relieved by adding lactose or isopropyl-β-D-thiogalactopyranoside (IPTG).
   5920..5997    -  promoter       lacI promoter: lacI
   6005..6284    -  CDS            TcR (fragment): tetracycline efflux protein; tet; confers resistance to tetracycline
   6306..6324    +  promoter       T7 promoter: promoter for bacteriophage T7 RNA polymerase
