[The description below was written by a language model from this plasmid's Addgene catalogue record and pLannotate feature annotations shown in this document.]
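Description:
JGI_017977 is a bacterial expression plasmid built on the pET28b backbone, carrying a synthetic open reading frame designated WP_088919872_1 that was inserted by Gibson assembly into the NdeI/XhoI-opened vector. It belongs to a synthetic-biology collection deposited under the theme of hydrocarbon structures for fuels and chemicals. The record does not state what protein the insert encodes, its function or its source organism, and the annotation software did not recognise the insert. In the sequenced record it corresponds to an unannotated stretch of roughly 1 kb between the N-terminal tag region and the downstream His-tag sequence.

Expression follows the standard pET arrangement. A T7 promoter, immediately followed by a lac operator and the phage T7 gene 10 ribosome binding site, drives the coding region, and a T7 terminator closes the unit. The plasmid's own lacI gene, under its native promoter, supplies repressor, so transcription is held off until IPTG is added in a host that provides T7 RNA polymerase. Short matches to His-tag sequences and a thrombin cleavage site upstream of the insert reflect pET28's N-terminal His/thrombin leader, and a second His-tag match lies downstream. Whether this C-terminal tag is translated depends on the insert's stop codon, which the record does not show. The "capTEV" and "SET1" fragment calls are probably partial matches to these vector sequences rather than genuine elements.

Propagation relies on a pBR322-type ori with the bom and rop elements. The catalogue lists the plasmid as high copy, although rop normally moderates copy number. Selection is by kanamycin through aph(3')-Ia, and an f1 origin is also present. The depositor and sequenced records differ by only three nucleotides in length and share the same feature layout.
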