Addgene plasmid #158892: JGI_017977
Purpose: Hydrocarbon Structures for Fuels and Chemicals
Depositing lab: Joint Genome Institute.
Backbone
  Vector backbone: pET28b
  Vector type: Synthetic Biology
Growth in bacteria
  Bacterial resistance: Kanamycin, 50 μg/mL
  Growth temperature: 37°C
  Growth strain: Top10
  Copy number: High Copy
Gene/Insert
  Gene/Insert name: WP_088919872_1 (alt name: Batch220_p035)
  Species: Synthetic
  Cloning method: Gibson Cloning
Terms and licenses: Academic/Nonprofit Terms; Industry Terms: Not Available to Industry
Depositor comments: pET28b_NdeIXhoI vector with WP_088919872_1 insert, JGI ICE Registry: https://registry.jgi.doe.gov/entry/17977
How to cite: JGI_017977 was a gift from Joint Genome Institute (Addgene plasmid # 158892 ; http://n2t.net/addgene:158892 ; RRID:Addgene_158892)
