>Addgene plasmid #158892 | JGI_017977 | depositor partial sequence | sequence record 306602 | gene insert with vector overlaps
AGCAGCGGCCTGGTGCCGCGCGGCAGCCATATGAAGGGCTGCGCGGTGTCAAATAACTTTCAGTATCAGT
TCAATGATGTAGCCATTGTTAGTATAGAAGCATGTGACGCGCCAGTGGTGGTTACTAGTGCTGCCATCGA
CGAAGCCTTGGCGCCATTTCTTGAACGCGTTGGCGCCGAAACTGGTTTACTGCAGAAATTGGCAGGTATT
GAAGAGAGGCGCCAGTGGCCCGACGATATTAGTTTCATTGAAGCGTCTGCCTTGGCAGGAGAGAAGGCCA
TCGCGGCAAGTGGTATTGACCCGAGCCGCATTGGCATGATAAGCAATACGTCTGTTTGCCGGGATCGTCT
GGAGCCGTCTTCGGCTGTTAGCGTGCACGACCGCCTTGGACTCTCACCTCACTGCATTAACTTTGACCTG
TCCAACGCGTGTCTGGGCTTTGTGAACGCTATGCATCTTGCCGGGACTCTTATTGAATCCGGGCAGATTG
AATATGCACTGATTGTGGACGGCGAAGGTACGAGGGAAATCCAACAGAATACCATAAATCGGCTGCTTGA
TGAACACAGCTCTATGGCGGATCTGTTTTCCAATTTTGCGTCCCTGACATTAGGCTCTGGGAGCGCAGCC
ATGATCTTAGGTCGCCATTCAACTAATCCGGGCAGTCATCGTCTGGGTCGGGGCGAGTTCCGAGCAGCAA
CAGAACATCATGATTTATGCGTAGGTTCCCTCGAAAGTATGCGGACGGATACGCGTGCGTTGCTTGAAGC
GGGGACCCAGTTGGGTAAGATATGTTGGGACCAGGCCGACTCTGATGACTGGGGTGATATGGATAGATAC
ATTATACACCAAGTAAGTCGTGTTCATACTGCCGCGATGGTGGAGATCCTGGGGATTGACCACAAGAGAG
TGCCGTTGACTTTCCCAAAATATGGTAACATAGGCCCTGCAGCAGTTCCATTTACCCTGGCAAAAGAAGC
TGAAACTTTAAATGAAGGTGATCGGGTACTGTTAGTCGGCGTTGGTAGTGGTCTGAATGCTGCTTTTCTG
GAAATTACGTGGTGACTCGAGCACCACCACCACCACCACTGAGATCCG
